Addgene plasmid #43752: IV-CCC
Depositing lab: Chad Cowan & Kiran Musunuru. Depositing organization: Harvard University. Publication: A TALEN Genome-Editing System for Generating Human Stem Cell-Based Disease Models. Ding Q, Lee YK, Schaefer EA, Peters DT, Veres A, Kim K, Kuperwasser N, Motola DL, Meissner TB, Hendriks WT, Trevisan M, Gupta RM, Moisan A, Banks E, Friesen M, Schinzel RT, Xia F, Tang A, Xia Y, Figueroa E, Wann A, Ahfeldt T, Daheron L, Zhang F, Rubin LL, Peng LF, Chung RT, Musunuru K, Cowan CA. Cell Stem Cell. 2012 Dec 12. pii: S1934-5909(12)00645-5. doi: 10.1016/j.stem.2012.11.011. PubMed 23246482.
Backbone
  Vector backbone: pCRII-TOPO
  Backbone manufacturer: Invitrogen
  Backbone size w/o insert (bp): 3973
  Vector type: Bacterial Cloning
Growth in bacteria
  Bacterial resistance: Ampicillin and Kanamycin, 100 & 50 μg/mL
  Growth temperature: 37°C
  Growth strain: Top10
  Copy number: High Copy
Gene/Insert
  Gene/Insert name: IV-CCC
  Species: Synthetic
  Insert size (bp): 279
  Cloning method: TOPO Cloning
  Sequencing primers: 5′ T7; 3′ M13-rev
Terms and licenses: Academic/Nonprofit Terms; Industry Terms: Not Available to Industry
How to cite: IV-CCC was a gift from Chad Cowan & Kiran Musunuru (Addgene plasmid # 43752 ; http://n2t.net/addgene:43752 ; RRID:Addgene_43752)
