[The description below was written by a language model from this plasmid's Addgene catalogue record.]
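Description:
IV-CCC is a small bacterial cloning plasmid built on the commercial pCRII-TOPO backbone (about 4 kb without insert), carrying a 279 bp synthetic insert introduced by TOPO cloning. It is a high-copy plasmid propagated in E. coli, and the record lists both ampicillin and kanamycin resistance, consistent with the dual-marker design of this backbone. No mammalian or other eukaryotic expression elements are recorded. The vector type is given simply as bacterial cloning, so the plasmid serves as a storage and amplification vehicle for its insert rather than as an expression construct. The insert is flanked by the T7 and M13-reverse priming sites listed for sequencing, which allow it to be read from either side.

The record does not describe the content of the insert beyond its name, synthetic origin and size. The plasmid was deposited in connection with a published TALEN genome-editing system for generating human stem cell-based disease models. In that context, the name and the short insert length are compatible with a pre-assembled module of TALE repeat units, with "IV" plausibly marking a position in an ordered assembly and "CCC" the three target bases recognised. This reading is an inference from the naming and the associated publication, not something stated in the catalogue fields. No feature table is provided, so the exact boundaries, repeat composition and any flanking restriction sites used for assembly cannot be confirmed here. Its likely use is as one member of a library of building-block plasmids from which custom TALE DNA-binding arrays are assembled.
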