>Addgene plasmid #43752 | IV-CCC | depositor partial sequence | sequence record 59017 | IV-CCC sequence 279 bps
CGTCTCGACTCACCCCAGAGCAGGTCGTGGCGATCGCAAGCCACGACGGAGGAAAGCAAGCCTTGGAAAC
AGTACAGAGGCTGTTGCCTGTGCTGTGCCAAGCGCACGGCCTCACCCCAGAGCAGGTCGTGGCGATCGCA
AGCCACGACGGAGGAAAGCAAGCCTTGGAAACAGTACAGAGGCTGTTGCCTGTGCTGTGCCAAGCGCACG
GATTAACCCCAGAGCAGGTCGTGGCGATCGCAAGCCACGACGGAGGAAGACCCGCACTGGAGAGAGACG
