>Addgene plasmid #43752 | IV-CCC | addgene partial sequence | sequence record 64292 | M13_pUC_fwd
CTATAGGGCGAATTGGGCCCTCTAGATGCATGCTCGAGCGGCCGCCAGTGTGATGGATATCTGCAGAATT
CGCCCTTATATAGATGCCGTCCTAGCGCGTCTCGACTCACCCCAGAGCAGGTCGTGGCGATCGCAAGCCA
CGACGGAGGAAAGCAAGCCTTGGAAACAGTACAGAGGCTGTTGCCTGTGCTGTGCCAAGCGCACGGCCTC
ACCCCAGAGCAGGTCGTGGCGATCGCAAGCCACGACGGAGGAAAGCAAGCCTTGGAAACAGTACAGAGGC
TGTTGCCTGTGCTGTGCCAAGCGCACGGATTAACCCCAGAGCAGGTCGTGGCGATCGCAAGCCACGACGG
AGGAAGACCCGCACTGGAGAGAGACGTGGGCACAGGAAAGATACTTAAGGGCGAATTCCAGCACACTGGC
GGCCGTTACTAGTGGATCCGAGCTCGGTACCAAGCTTGATGCATAGCTTGAGTATTCTATAGTGTCACCT
AAATAGCTTGGCGTAATCATGGTCATAGCTGTTTCCTGTGTGAAATTGTTATCCGCTCACAATTCCACAC
AACATACGAGCCGGAAGCATAAAGTGTAAAGCCTGGGGTGCCTAATGAGTGAGCTAACTCACATTAATTG
CGTTGCGCTCACTGCCCGCTTTCCAGTCGGGAAACCTGTCGTGCCAGCTGCATTAATGAATCGGCCAACG
CGCGGGGAGAGGCGGTTTGCGTATTGGGCGCTCTTCCGCTTCCTCGCTCACTGACTCGCTGCGCTCGGTC
GTTCGGCTGCGGCGAGCGGTATCAGCTCACTCAAAGGCGGTAATACGGTTATCCACAGAATC
